>Addgene plasmid #237222 | pAAV-Syn1-DIO-Flpo | addgene full sequence | sequence record 469795 | Addgene NGS Result
AAGCTGGTCATCAGGTGCCTGCCGATGTGGCTCTTAGGGCCGTTCTTGATAGCGAAGATGGGGTAGGGGG
CGTTCTTCTTCAGGGCCTTGTTGTAGCTGCGCACCAGGTTGTCCTTCAGCAGCTGGTACTCCTGCTTGTT
GCTGCTGCTGTTGCCGGTCCTGTTCACTCTCTTCAGCACGGGCTCGCTGTTCCTCAGGAACTCGTCCAGG
TACACCAGGGGGTCGATCCTGCCTCTGGCGCTGAAAAAGTAGATGTGCCTGGACACGCTTGTCTTGGTCT
CGGTCACCAGGCACTGAATGATCACGCCCAGGTACTTGTTCTGCACCAGCTTGAAGCTCTTGGGGTCCAC
GTTCTTGATGTCGCTGAACCTGCCGCAGTTGATGAATGTGGCCAGGAACAGGAACTGGTACAGGGTCTTG
GTCTTGGTGAACCTGCTGGTGTACTCGAAGCTGTTCAGGATCTTCTCGGTGATCTCCCAGATGCTCTCGC
CCTCGGACAGCAGGGCCTTCAGCATCTTCTTGCTGTGGCTGTTGCCCTTGTCGGCCTCCTCGCTGCTCTC
GAACTGCAGCTGCAGGCTGGACACGATGTCGGTGATGTCGCTCTGGTGCTTCTGGCCGTTGTAAGGGATG
ATGGTGAACTCCCAGGCGGGGATCAGCTTCTTCAGGCTGGCCTCCAGGATGGTGGCCTTCTGGGTCTTGT
ACTTGAACTGCAGGCTCTTGTTCACGATGTCGAAGCTCAGGCTGTTGCTGATGATGGTGTTGTAGCTCAT
GAAGGTGGCCCTCTTGATGGCGGTGCCGTTGTGGGTGATCATCCAGCACAGGTAGGTCAGCTCGGCGGCA
CAGCTGGCGATCTTCTCGCCGCTGGGCCTCTCGAATCTCTCCACGAACTGCCGCACCAGCACCTTGGGGG
GGGTCTTGCACAGGATGTCGAACTGGCTCATGGTGGGATCCCCCCAAGCTTGGAACGTACTAACCTTGAT
AGCTAGCTAGTTGGCGCGCCAACCTGGCCGGCCTTGATAACTTCGTATAATGTATGCTATACGAAGTTAT
CCGAATCGCAATAACTTCGTATAAAGTATCCTATACGAAGTTATCGAAGATCATCAAGCTTATCGATAAT
CAACCTCTGGATTACAAAATTTGTGAAAGATTGACTGGTATTCTTAACTATGTTGCTCCTTTTACGCTAT
GTGGATACGCTGCTTTAATGCCTTTGTATCATGCTATTGCTTCCCGTATGGCTTTCATTTTCTCCTCCTT
GTATAAATCCTGGTTGCTGTCTCTTTATGAGGAGTTGTGGCCCGTTGTCAGGCAACGTGGCGTGGTGTGC
ACTGTGTTTGCTGACGCAACCCCCACTGGTTGGGGCATTGCCACCACCTGTCAGCTCCTTTCCGGGACTT
TCGCTTTCCCCCTCCCTATTGCCACGGCGGAACTCATCGCCGCCTGCCTTGCCCGCTGCTGGACAGGGGC
TCGGCTGTTGGGCACTGACAATTCCGTGGTGTTGTCGGGGAAATCATCGTCCTTTCCTTGGCTGCTCGCC
TATGTTGCCACCTGGATTCTGCGCGGGACGTCCTTCTGCTACGTCCCTTCGGCCCTCAATCCAGCGGACC
TTCCTTCCCGCGGCCTGCTGCCGGCTCTGCGGCCTCTTCCGCGTCTTCGCCTTCGCCCTCAGACGAGTCG
GATCTCCCTTTGGGCCGCCTCCCCGCATCGATACCGAGCGCTGCTCGAGAGATCGATCTGCCTCGACTGT
GCCTTCTAGTTGCCAGCCATCTGTTGTTTGCCCCTCCCCCGTGCCTTCCTTGACCCTGGAAGGTGCCACT
CCCACTGTCCTTTCCTAATAAAATGAGGAAATTGCATCGCATTGTCTGAGTAGGTGTCATTCTATTCTGG
GGGGTGGGGTGGGGCAGGACAGCAAGGGGGAGGATTGGGAAGACAATAGCAGGCATGCTGGGGACACGTG
CGGACCGAGCGGCCGCAGGAACCCCTAGTGATGGAGTTGGCCACTCCCTCTCTGCGCGCTCGCTCGCTCA
CTGAGGCCGGGCGACCAAAGGTCGCCCGACGCCCGGGCGGCCTCAGTGAGCGAGCGAGCGCGCAGCTGCC
TGCAGGACATGTGAGCAAAAGGCCAGCAAAAGGCCAGGAACCGTAAAAAGGCCGCGTTGCTGGCGTTTTT
CCATAGGCTCCGCCCCCCTGACGAGCATCACAAAAATCGACGCTCAAGTCAGAGGTGGCGAAACCCGACA
GGACTATAAAGATACCAGGCGTTTCCCCCTGGAAGCTCCCTCGTGCGCTCTCCTGTTCCGACCCTGCCGC
TTACCGGATACCTGTCCGCCTTTCTCCCTTCGGGAAGCGTGGCGCTTTCTCATAGCTCACGCTGTAGGTA
TCTCAGTTCGGTGTAGGTCGTTCGCTCCAAGCTGGGCTGTGTGCACGAACCCCCCGTTCAGCCCGACCGC
TGCGCCTTATCCGGTAACTATCGTCTTGAGTCCAACCCGGTAAGACACGACTTATCGCCACTGGCAGCAG
CCACTGGTAACAGGATTAGCAGAGCGAGGTATGTAGGCGGTGCTACAGAGTTCTTGAAGTGGTGGCCTAA
CTACGGCTACACTAGAAGAACAGTATTTGGTATCTGCGCTCTGCTGAAGCCAGTTACCTTCGGAAAAAGA
GTTGGTAGCTCTTGATCCGGCAAACAAACCACCGCTGGTAGCGGTGGTTTTTTTGTTTGCAAGCAGCAGA
TTACGCGCAGAAAAAAAGGATCTCAAGAAGATCCTTTGATCTTTTCTACGGGGTCTGACGCTCAGTGGAA
CGAAAACTCACGTTAAGGGATTTTGGTCATGAGATTATCAAAAAGGATCTTCACCTAGATCCTTTTAAAT
TAAAAATGAAGTTTTAAATCAATCTAAAGTATATATGAGTAAACTTGGTCTGACAGTTACCAATGCTTAA
TCAGTGAGGCACCTATCTCAGCGATCTGTCTATTTCGTTCATCCATAGTTGCCTGACTCCCCGTCGTGTA
GATAACTACGATACGGGAGGGCTTACCATCTGGCCCCAGTGCTGCAATGATACCGCGAGACCCACGCTCA
CCGGCTCCAGATTTATCAGCAATAAACCAGCCAGCCGGAAGGGCCGAGCGCAGAAGTGGTCCTGCAACTT
TATCCGCCTCCATCCAGTCTATTAATTGTTGCCGGGAAGCTAGAGTAAGTAGTTCGCCAGTTAATAGTTT
GCGCAACGTTGTTGCCATTGCTACAGGCATCGTGGTGTCACGCTCGTCGTTTGGTATGGCTTCATTCAGC
TCCGGTTCCCAACGATCAAGGCGAGTTACATGATCCCCCATGTTGTGCAAAAAAGCGGTTAGCTCCTTCG
GTCCTCCGATCGTTGTCAGAAGTAAGTTGGCCGCAGTGTTATCACTCATGGTTATGGCAGCACTGCATAA
TTCTCTTACTGTCATGCCATCCGTAAGATGCTTTTCTGTGACTGGTGAGTACTCAACCAAGTCATTCTGA
GAATAGTGTATGCGGCGACCGAGTTGCTCTTGCCCGGCGTCAATACGGGATAATACCGCGCCACATAGCA
GAACTTTAAAAGTGCTCATCATTGGAAAACGTTCTTCGGGGCGAAAACTCTCAAGGATCTTACCGCTGTT
GAGATCCAGTTCGATGTAACCCACTCGTGCACCCAACTGATCTTCAGCATCTTTTACTTTCACCAGCGTT
TCTGGGTGAGCAAAAACAGGAAGGCAAAATGCCGCAAAAAAGGGAATAAGGGCGACACGGAAATGTTGAA
TACTCATACTCTTCCTTTTTCAATATTATTGAAGCATTTATCAGGGTTATTGTCTCATGAGCGGATACAT
ATTTGAATGTATTTAGAAAAATAAACAAATAGGGGTTCCGCGCACATTTCCCCGAAAAGTGCCACCTGAC
GTCTAAGAAACCATTATTATCATGACATTAACCTATAAAAATAGGCGTATCACGAGGCCCTTTCGTCTCG
CGCGTTTCGGTGATGACGGTGAAAACCTCTGACACATGCAGCTCCCGGAGACGGTCACAGCTTGTCTGTA
AGCGGATGCCGGGAGCAGACAAGCCCGTCAGGGCGCGTCAGCGGGTGTTGGCGGGTGTCGGGGCTGGCTT
AACTATGCGGCATCAGAGCAGATTGTACTGAGAGTGCACCATAAAATTGTAAACGTTAATATTTTGTTAA
AATTCGCGTTAAATTTTTGTTAAATCAGCTCATTTTTTAACCAATAGACCGAAATCGGCAAAATCCCTTA
TAAATCAAAAGAATAGCCCGAGATAGAGT
[37 nt withheld, positions 4300-4336]
AAAGAACGTGGACTCCAACGTCAAAGG
[141 nt withheld, positions 4364-4504]
G
[46 nt withheld, positions 4506-4551]
A
[95 nt withheld, positions 4553-4647]
TATGCGGTGTGAAATACCGCACAGATGCGTAAGGAGAAAATACCGCATCAGGCGCCCCTGCAGGCAGCTG
CGCGCTCGCTCGCTCACTGAGGCCGCCCGGGCAAAGCCCGGGCGTCGGGCGACCTTTGGTCGCCCGGCCT
CAGTGAGCGAGCGAGCGCGCAGAGAGGGAGTGGCCAACTCCATCACTAGGGGTTCCTGCGGCCGCACGCG
TCTGCAGAGGGCCCTGCGTATGAGTGCAAGTGGGTTTTAGGACCAGGATGAGGCGGGGTGGGGGTGCCTA
CCTGACGACCGACCCCGACCCACTGGACAAGCACCCAACCCCCATTCCCCAAATTGCGCATCCCCTATCA
GAGAGGGGGAGGGGAAACAGGATGCGGCGAGGCGCGTGCGCACTGCCAGCTTCAGCACCGCGGACAGTGC
CTTCGCCCCCGCCTGGCGGCGCGCGCCACCGCCGCCTCAGCACTGAAGGCGCGCTGACGTCACTCGCCGG
TCCCCCGCAAACTCCCCTTCCCGGCCACCTTGGTCGCGTCCGCGCCGCCGCCGGCCCAGCCGGACCGCAC
CACGCGAGGCGCGAGATAGGGGGGCACGGGCGCGACCATCTGCGCTGCGGCGCCGGCGACTCAGCGCTGC
CTCAGTCTGCGGTGGGCAGCGGAGGAGTCGTGTCGTGCCTGAGAGCGCAGACGCGTGGACGGTACCCTTC
AGGTCGACGTCGATAACTTCGTATAGCATACATTATACGAAGTTATCCGAATCGCAATAACTTCGTATAG
GATACTTTATACGAAGTTATTTGGCGCGCCAAATTTAAATAACGCAACGTACCTTCGAGGGGGCCCAAGG
AATTCTCAGATCCGCCTGTTGATGTAGCTGCTCAGGTAGTCCAGCACCTCCTGGCTGATGATGCCGTTCC
AGGCGGGGTATCTGATGCTGCCCTCGGCGCTGCCCTTCAGCTGCTCGATGTGCTGCCACTCCTCGATGGG
GTTGGTCTCGTCCTTCAGGGCGATCATCTCCTTGCTGATGGGGTCGTAGGCGTAGTACCTGGACACCAGG
GCGAAGTAGTGGTCGGGGATGGCGGTGATCTGGTGGGTGTAGGTGGTCCTGGCCACGGCGGAGGCCCTCT
TGTCGCTCCAGTTGCCCACCACGTTTGTCAGCTCGGTCAGGCCCTTCATGCTCAGA
Features (pLannotate 1.2.2; 18 found; start..end, strand, type, name):
   1017..1050    -  protein_bind   loxP: Cre-mediated recombination occurs in the 8-bp core sequence (GCATACAT). Cre recombinase
   1061..1094    -  protein_bind   lox2272: Cre-mediated recombination occurs in the 8-bp core sequence (GGATACTT). lox2272 sites are compatible with each other, but incompatible with loxP or loxN sites (Lee and Saito, 1988). Cre recombinase
   1118..1706    +  misc_feature   WPRE: woodchuck hepatitis virus posttranscriptional regulatory element
   1747..1954    +  polyA_signal   bGH poly(A) signal: bovine growth hormone polyadenylation signal
   2012..2039    -  repeat_region  AAV2 ITR (fragment): inverted terminal repeat of adeno-associated virus serotype 2 inverted
   2068..2095    -  repeat_region  AAV2 ITR (fragment): inverted terminal repeat of adeno-associated virus serotype 2 inverted
   2168..2756    -  rep_origin     ori: high-copy-number ColE1/pMB1/pBR322/pUC origin of replication
   2927..3787    -  CDS            AmpR: β-lactamase; bla; confers resistance to ampicillin, carbenicillin, and related antibiotics
   3788..3892    -  promoter       AmpR promoter: bla
   3987..4022    +  CDS            rop (fragment): Rop protein, which maintains plasmids at low copy number; rop
   4124..4173    +  misc_feature   bom (fragment): basis of mobility region from pBR322
   4174..4629    -  rep_origin     f1 ori (sequence partly withheld): f1 bacteriophage origin of replication; arrow indicates direction of (+) strand synthesis
   4648..4699    +  misc_feature   bom (fragment): basis of mobility region from pBR322
   4704..4844    -  repeat_region  AAV2 ITR: inverted terminal repeat of adeno-associated virus serotype 2 inverted
   4880..5327    +  promoter       hSyn promoter: human synapsin I promoter; confers neuron-specific expression (Kügler et al., 2003)
   5360..5393    +  protein_bind   loxP: Cre-mediated recombination occurs in the 8-bp core sequence (GCATACAT). Cre recombinase
   5404..5437    +  protein_bind   lox2272: Cre-mediated recombination occurs in the 8-bp core sequence (GGATACTT). lox2272 sites are compatible with each other, but incompatible with loxP or loxN sites (Lee and Saito, 1988). Cre recombinase
   5493..941     -  CDS            FLPo (across the origin): nuclear-targeted site-specific recombinase FLPo is a mouse codon-optimized fusion between the SV40 nuclear localization signal and a thermostable version of the Saccharomyces cerevisiae site-specific recombinase FLP. Recombination occurs at FRT sequences.
