[The description below was written by a language model from this plasmid's Addgene catalogue record and pLannotate feature annotations shown in this document.]
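Description:
pAAV-Syn1-DIO-Flpo is an adeno-associated virus transfer plasmid built on a pAAV backbone for Cre-dependent, neuron-restricted expression of Flp recombinase in mammalian cells. It is propagated in bacteria through a high-copy ColE1/pUC-type origin and selected with ampicillin via the AmpR (β-lactamase) gene and its promoter. An f1 phage origin and small remnants of pBR322 rop and bom sequences are also annotated in the backbone. The expression cassette is bounded by AAV2 inverted terminal repeats, which direct replication and packaging of the intervening DNA into AAV particles. One ITR is annotated in full, while the other is detected only as two short fragments, which may reflect the difficulty of sequencing or annotating these repeats. The catalogue lists a total size of 4,889 bp, whereas the annotated full sequence is 5,823 nt. The record does not explain this difference.

The payload is FLPo, a mouse codon-optimized, thermostable version of the Saccharomyces cerevisiae FLP recombinase fused to an SV40 nuclear localization signal. It sits in reverse orientation relative to the human synapsin I (hSyn) promoter. The coding sequence is flanked on each side by a loxP and a lox2272 site, with the two pairs in opposing orientation, forming a double-floxed inverted open reading frame (DIO) cassette. Without Cre, the antisense coding sequence is not translated. With Cre, recombination between the compatible site pairs inverts the cassette and locks it in the sense orientation, allowing transcription from hSyn. A downstream WPRE enhances transcript expression, and a bovine growth hormone polyadenylation signal terminates the message. The construct converts Cre expression into Flp activity at FRT sites in neurons, which is useful for intersectional genetic strategies that combine Cre driver lines with Flp-dependent tools.
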