Addgene plasmid #237222: pAAV-Syn1-DIO-Flpo
Purpose: For Cre-dependent expression of Flp recombinase
Depositing lab: Thomas Hnasko. Depositing organization: University of California, San Diego (UCSD). Publication: Ventral tegmental area interneurons revisited: GABA and glutamate projection neurons make local synapses. Oriol L, Chao M, Kollman GJ, Dowlat DS, Singhal SM, Steinkellner T, Hnasko TS. bioRxiv [Preprint]. 2025 Jan 17:2024.06.07.597996. doi: 10.1101/2024.06.07.597996. PubMed 38895464.
Backbone
  Vector backbone: pAAV
  Total vector size (bp): 4889
  Vector type: Mammalian Expression, AAV, Cre/Lox
Growth in bacteria
  Bacterial resistance: Ampicillin, 100 μg/mL
  Growth temperature: 30°C
  Growth strain: NEB Stable
  Copy number: Unknown
Gene/Insert
  Gene/Insert name: Flpo recombinase (alt names: Flp; Flippase)
  Species: S. cerevisiae (budding yeast)
  Promoter: hSyn
  Cloning method: Unknown
  Sequencing primers: 5′ n/a
Terms and licenses: Academic/Nonprofit Terms; Industry Terms: Not Available to Industry
How to cite: pAAV-Syn1-DIO-Flpo was a gift from Thomas Hnasko (Addgene plasmid # 237222 ; http://n2t.net/addgene:237222 ; RRID:Addgene_237222)
